Addgene plasmid #98299: pJT1
Purpose: Overexpressing yeast farnesyl pyrophosphate synthase Erg20p and Actinidia chinensis nerolidol/linalool synhtase AcNES1 under the control of TEF1/TEF2 promoter
Depositing lab: Claudia Vickers. Depositing organization: University of Queensland. Publication: A squalene synthase protein degradation method for improved sesquiterpene production in Saccharomyces cerevisiae. Peng B, Plan MR, Chrysanthopoulos P, Hodson MP, Nielsen LK, Vickers CE. Metab Eng. 2017 Jan;39:209-219. doi: 10.1016/j.ymben.2016.12.003. Epub 2016 Dec 8. PubMed 27939849.
Backbone
  Vector backbone: pRS425
  Vector type: Yeast Expression
Growth in bacteria
  Bacterial resistance: Ampicillin, 100 μg/mL
  Growth temperature: 37°C
  Growth strain: DH5alpha
  Copy number: High Copy
Gene/Insert
  Gene/Insert name: PTEF2-ERG20-TRPL3-PTEF1-AcNES1-TRPL41B
  Species: S. cerevisiae (budding yeast)
  Cloning method: Ligation Independent Cloning
Terms and licenses: Academic/Nonprofit Terms; Industry Terms: Not Available to Industry
Depositor comments: Yeast gene fragments were amplified from CEN.PK strain. The relative sequences in plasmids are based on S288C genomic sequence.
How to cite: pJT1 was a gift from Claudia Vickers (Addgene plasmid # 98299 ; http://n2t.net/addgene:98299 ; RRID:Addgene_98299)
