[The description below was written by a language model from this plasmid's Addgene catalogue record and pLannotate feature annotations shown in this document.]
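Description:
pJT1 is a yeast episomal expression plasmid built on the pRS425 backbone, a yeast–E. coli shuttle vector. In Saccharomyces cerevisiae it is maintained at high copy by the 2μ origin and selected through the LEU2 auxotrophic marker, driven by its own promoter. In E. coli it replicates from a high-copy ColE1/pUC-type origin and is selected by ampicillin resistance (AmpR). Backbone remnants typical of the pRS series are also annotated, including an f1 origin, a lacZα fragment with lac promoter/operator elements, and T7 and T3 promoters flanking the cloning region.

The payload consists of two tandem expression cassettes in the same orientation, assembled by ligation-independent cloning. The first places ERG20, the yeast farnesyl pyrophosphate synthase, under the TEF2 promoter with the RPL3 terminator. The second places AcNES1, the nerolidol/linalool synthase from Actinidia chinensis, under the TEF1 promoter with the RPL41B terminator. The automated annotation detects ERG20 and the TEF1 promoter directly, but it does not label the TEF2 promoter or the terminators. It also names the terpene synthase reading frame after its strawberry homologue rather than the kiwifruit enzyme stated in the catalogue entry. Short fragments of neighbouring yeast genes between the cassettes probably reflect the genomic regions amplified as regulatory elements. The depositor notes that the yeast fragments were amplified from a CEN.PK strain, whereas the recorded sequences follow the S288C genome.

Together the cassettes increase supply of farnesyl pyrophosphate and convert it to the sesquiterpene nerolidol. The plasmid is used for metabolic engineering of sesquiterpene production in yeast, in work associated with a squalene synthase degradation strategy.
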