Features (pLannotate 1.2.2; 24 found; start..end, strand, type, name):
      5..23      +  promoter       T7 promoter: promoter for bacteriophage T7 RNA polymerase
    721..1776    +  CDS            ERG20: FPPS_YEAST - Also known as BOT3, FDS1, FPP1. Experimental evidence at protein level: Swiss-Prot protein existence level 1. Catalyzes the sequential condensation of isopentenyl pyrophosphate with the allylic pyrophosphates, dimethylallyl pyrophosphate, and then with the resultant geranylpyrophosphate to the ultimate product farnesyl pyrophosphate. From Saccharomyces cerevisiae (strain ATCC 204508 / S288c) (Baker's yeast).
   2018..2086    -  CDS            YNG1 (fragment): YNG1_YEAST - Experimental evidence at protein level: Swiss-Prot protein existence level 1. Histone-binding component of the NuA3 histone acetyltransferase complex, that acetylates Lys-14 of histone H3. Recruitment of NuA3 to nucleosomes requires methylated histone H3. In conjunction with the FACT complex, NuA3 may be involved in transcriptional regulation. YNG1 is required for the HAT activity of NuA3 but not for its integrity. Mediates the interaction of SAS3 with nucleosomes. From Saccharomyces cerevisiae (strain ATCC 204508 / S288c) (Baker's yeast).
   2095..2163    +  CDS            MRL1 (fragment): MRL1_YEAST - Experimental evidence at protein level: Swiss-Prot protein existence level 1. Sorting receptor involved in the transport of vacuolar enzymes from the Golgi complex to the vacuole. Involved in the delivery and maturation of PEP4 (vacuolar proteinase A) and PRB1 (vacuolar proteinase B). From Saccharomyces cerevisiae (strain ATCC 204508 / S288c) (Baker's yeast).
   2325..2732    +  promoter       TEF1 promoter: S. cerevisiae TEF1; promoter for EF-1α
   2896..4458    +  CDS            NES1_FRAAN: Experimental evidence at protein level: Swiss-Prot protein existence level 1. Involved in monoterpene (C10) and sesquiterpene (C15) biosynthesis. Converts geranyl diphosphate (GPP) into S-linalool and farnesyl diphosphate (FPP) into (3S)-E-nerolidol. Exclusively present and highly expressed in the fruit of cultivated (octaploid) varieties. From Fragaria ananassa (Strawberry) (Fragaria chiloensis x Fragaria virginiana).
   4828..4846    -  promoter       T3 promoter: promoter for bacteriophage T3 RNA polymerase
   4889..4911    -  protein_bind   lac operator (fragment): The lac repressor binds to the lac operator to inhibit transcription in E. coli. This inhibition can be relieved by adding lactose or isopropyl-β-D-thiogalactopyranoside (IPTG). lac repressor encoded by lacI
   4915..4945    -  promoter       lac promoter: promoter for the E. coli lac operon
   4960..4981    -  protein_bind   CAP binding site: CAP binding activates transcription in the presence of cAMP. E. coli catabolite activator protein
   4994..5086    -  CDS            lacI (fragment): lac repressor; lacI; The lac repressor binds to the lac operator to inhibit transcription in E. coli. This inhibition can be relieved by adding lactose or isopropyl-β-D-thiogalactopyranoside (IPTG).
   5269..5857    -  rep_origin     ori: high-copy-number ColE1/pMB1/pBR322/pUC origin of replication
   6028..6888    -  CDS            AmpR: β-lactamase; bla; confers resistance to ampicillin, carbenicillin, and related antibiotics
   6889..6993    -  promoter       AmpR promoter: bla
   7020..8362    -  rep_origin     2μ ori: yeast 2μ plasmid origin of replication
   8430..8465    +  CDS            rop (fragment): Rop protein, which maintains plasmids at low copy number; rop
   8567..8617    +  misc_feature   bom (fragment): basis of mobility region from pBR322
   8616..8732    +  CDS            NFS1 (fragment): NFS1_YEAST - Also known as SPL1 From Saccharomyces cerevisiae (strain ATCC 204508 / S288c) (Baker's yeast).
   9094..10188   -  CDS            LEU2: 3-isopropylmalate dehydrogenase, required for leucine biosynthesis; S. cerevisiae LEU2; yeast auxotrophic marker
  10189..10596   -  promoter       LEU2 promoter: S. cerevisiae LEU2
  10736..10813   -  CDS            YO192_YEAST (fragment): Experimental evidence at protein level: Swiss-Prot protein existence level 1. From Saccharomyces cerevisiae (strain ATCC 204508 / S288c) (Baker's yeast).
  10844..10896   +  misc_feature   bom (fragment): basis of mobility region from pBR322
  10924..11352   -  rep_origin     f1 ori (sequence partly withheld): f1 bacteriophage origin of replication; arrow indicates direction of (+) strand synthesis
  11356..11511   -  CDS            lacZα (fragment): LacZα fragment of β-galactosidase; lacZ fragment
>Addgene plasmid #98299 | pJT1 | addgene full sequence | sequence record 189966 | Addgene NGS Result
CGCGTAATACGACTCACTATAGGGCGAATTGGGTACCGGGCCCTGCAGACTTTGTTATGTAGAGTTTTTT
TAGCTACCTATATTCCACCATAACATCAATCATGCGGTTGCTGGTGTATTTACCAATAATGTTTAATGTA
TATATATATATATATATATGGGGCCGTATACTTACATATAGTAGATGTCAAGCGTAGGCGCTTCCCCTGC
CGGCTGTGAGGGCGCCATAACCAAGGTATCTATAGACCGCCAATCAGCAAACTACCTCCGTACATTCATG
TTGCACCCACACATTTATACACCCAGACCGCGACAAATTACCCATAAGGTTGTTTGTGACGGCGTCGTAC
AAGAGAACGTGGGAACTTTTTAGGCTCACCAAAAAAGAAAGAAAAAATACGAGTTGCTGACAGAAGCCTC
AAGAAAAAAAAAATTCTTCTTCGACTATGCTGGAGGCAGAGATGATCGAGCCGGTAGTTAACTATATATA
GCTAAATTGGTTCCATCACCTTCTTTTCTGGTGTCGCTCCTTCTAGTGCTATTTCTGGCTTTTCCTATTT
TTTTTTTTTCCATTTTTCTTTCTCTCTTTCTAATATATAAATTCTCTTGCATTTTCTATTTTTCTCTCTA
TCTATTCTACTTGTTTATTCCCTTCAAGGTTTTTTTTTAAGGAGTACTTGTTTTTAGAATATACGGTCAA
CGAACTATAATTAACTAAACATGGCTTCAGAAAAAGAAATTAGGAGAGAGAGATTCTTGAACGTTTTCCC
TAAATTAGTAGAGGAATTGAACGCATCGCTTTTGGCTTACGGTATGCCTAAGGAAGCATGTGACTGGTAT
GCCCACTCATTGAACTACAACACTCCAGGCGGTAAGTTAAATAGAGGTTTGTCCGTTGTGGACACGTATG
CTATTCTCTCCAACAAGACCGTTGAACAATTGGGGCAAGAAGAATACGAAAAGGTTGCTATTCTAGGTTG
GTGCATTGAGTTGTTGCAGGCTTACTTCTTGGTCGCCGATGATATGATGGACAAGTCCATTACCAGAAGA
GGCCAACCATGTTGGTACAAGGTTCCTGAAGTTGGGGAAATTGCCATCAATGACGCATTCATGTTAGAGG
CTGCTATCTACAAGCTTTTGAAATCTCACTTCAGAAACGAAAAATACTACATAGATATCACCGAATTGTT
CCATGAAGTCACCTTCCAAACCGAATTGGGCCAATTGATGGACTTAATCACTGCACCTGAAGACAAAGTC
GACTTGAGTAAGTTCTCCCTAAAGAAGCACTCCTTCATAGTTACTTTCAAGACTGCTTACTATTCTTTCT
ACTTGCCTGTCGCATTGGCTATGTACGTTGCCGGTATCACAGATGAAAAGGATTTGAAACAAGCCAGAGA
TGTCTTGATTCCATTGGGTGAATATTTCCAAATTCAAGATGACTACTTAGACTGCTTCGGTACCCCAGAA
CAGATCGGTAAGATCGGTACAGATATCCAAGATAACAAATGTTCTTGGGTAATCAACAAGGCATTAGAAC
TTGCTTCCGCAGAACAAAGAAAGACTTTAGACGAAAATTACGGTAAGAAGGACTCAGTCGCAGAAGCCAA
ATGCAAAAAGATTTTCAATGACTTGAAAATCGACCAGTTATACCACGAATATGAAGAGTCTGTTGCCAAG
GATTTGAAGGCCAAGATCTCCCAAGTCGACGAGTCTCGTGGCTTCAAAGCCGACGTCTTAACTGCGTTTT
TGAACAAAGTTTACAAGAGAAGCAAATAATAGTGAGAAGTTTTGTTAGAAAATAAATCATTTTTTAATTG
AGCATTCTTATTCCTATTTTATTTAAATAGTTTTATGTATTGTTAGCTACATACAACAGTTTAAATCAAA
TTTTCTTTTTCCCAAGTCCAAAATGGAGGTTTATTTTGATGACCCGCATGCGATTATGTTTTGAAAGTAT
AAGACTACATACATGTACATATATTTAAACATGTAAACCCGTCCATTATATTGCTTACTTTCTTCTTTTT
TGCCGTTTTGACTTGGACCTCTGGTTTGCTATTTCCTTACAATCTTTGCTACAATGGATCCCGGGTTGAC
AGCCTAGACATCAATAGTCATACAACAGAAAGCGACCACCCAACTTTGGCTGATAATAGCGTATAAACAA
TGCATACTTTGTACGTTCAAAATACAATGCAGTAGATATATTTATGCATATTACATATAATACATATCAC
ATAGGAAGCAACAGGCGCGTTGGACTTTTAATTTTCGAGGACCGCGAATCCTTACATCACACCCAATCCC
CCACAAGTGATCCCCCACACACCATAGCTTCAAAATGTTTCTACTCCTTTTTTACTCTTCCAGATTTTCT
CGGACTCCGCGCATCGCCGTACCACTTCAAAACACCCAAGCACAGCATACTAAATTTCCCCTCTTTCTTC
CTCTAGGGTGTCGTTAATTACCCGTACTAAAGGTTTGGAAAAGAAAAAAGAGACCGCCTCGTTTCTTTTT
CTTCGTCGAAAAAGGCAATAAAAATTTTTATCACGTTTCTTTTTCTTGAAAATTTTTTTTTTTGATTTTT
TTCTCTTTCGATGACCTCCCATTGATATTTAAGTTAATAAACGGTCTTCAATTTCTCAAGTTTCAGTTTC
ATTTTTCTTGTTCTATTACAACTTTTTTTACTTCTTGCTCATTAGAAAGAAAGCATAGCAATCTAATCTA
AGTTTTAATTACAAAATGGCTACCGCAGCAGGTCCTATCGCAACTAACAACTCCCCACAAAACTCCAACG
CTTACAGAACTCCAATCGCTCCTTCCGTACCAATTACTCATAAATGGTCTATAGCTGAAGATTTGACATG
TATTTCCAATCCTAGTAAGCACAATAACCCTCAAACTGGTTACAGATCATTTTCTGACGAATTATACGTT
AAGTACGAAGAAAAGTTGGAAGATGTTAGAAAAGCATTAAGAGAAGTTGAAGAAAACCCTTTGGAAGGTT
TAGTTATGATAGACGCTTTGCAAAGATTGGGTATCGATTACCATTTCAGAGGTGAAATTGGTGCATTCTT
GCAAAAGCAACAAATCATATCTTCAACTCCAGATGGTTACCCTGAACATGGTTTGTACGAAGTTTCAACA
TTGTTTAGATTCTTAAGACAAGAAGGTCACAATGTTACCGCTGACGTCTTTAATAACTTCAAGGATAAGG
AAGGTAGATTCAGATCAGAATTGTCAACAGATATTAGAGGTTTGATGTCCTTATACGAAGCAAGTCAATT
GAGAATAGAAGGTGAAGACATCTTAGATCAAGCTGCTGATTTCTCCAGTCAATTGTTAGGTAGATGGACA
AAAGATCCTAATCATCACGAAGCCAGATTGGTTTCTAACACTTTAACACATCCATACCACAAGTCATTGG
CTACCTTTATGGGTCAAAAATTGTCCTACATGAACTGCAAGGGTCCAAACTGGGACGGTGTCGATAATTT
GCAAGAATTAGCTAAGATGGATTTGACTATCGTACAAAGTATCCATCAAAAGGAAGTATTCCAAGTTTCT
CAATGGTGGAAGGATACAGGTTTAGCCAATGAATTGAAATTGGCTAGAAACCAACCATTGAAGTGGTATA
TGTGGCCTATGGCCGCTTTAACCGATCCAAGATTCAGTGAAGAAAGAGTTGAATTAACTAAGCCTATTTC
TTTTATATACATCATAGATGACATCTTCGACGTCTATGGTACCATTGAAGAATTGACCTTGTTTACTGAT
GCAGTTAATAGATGGGAATTGTCTGCCGTCGAACAATTACCAGACTACATGAAAGTATGTTTCAAGGCTT
TGTACGATGTTACCAACGAAATCGCATACAAAATCTATAAAAAGCATGGTCAAAACCCTATTGATTCCTT
GCAAAAGACTTGGGCTAGTTTGTGCAATGCATTTTTAGTTGAAGCAAAGTGGTTCGCCTCTGGTCACTTG
CCAAATGCAGAAGAATACTTAAAGAACGGTATCATCTCTTCAGGTGTTCATGTTGTCTTGGCCCACATGT
TTTTCTTGTTAGGTGACGGTATTACACAAGAATCAGTTGATTTGGTAGATGACTATCCAGGTATTTCCAC
AAGTATCGCAACCATTTTGAGATTATCTGATGACTTGGGTTCAGCCAAAGATGAAGACCAAGATGGTTAT
GATGGTTCTTACATCGAATGTTACATGAAGGAACATAAGGGTTCCAGTGTCGATTCAGCCAGAGAAGAAG
TAATAAGAATGATCTCCGAAGCATGGAAATGTTTGAATAAGGAATGCTTATCACCAAACCCTTTTTCTGA
ATCATTCAGAATAGGTTCCTTGAATATGGCTAGAATGATCCCTATGATGTACTCTTACGATGACAACCAT
AACTTGCCAATTTTAGAAGAACACATGAAGGCAATGATCTATAACACATCTTTATAATAGTGAGCGGATT
GAGAGCAAATCGTTAAGTTCAGGTCAAGTAAAAATTGATTTCGAAAACTAATTTCTCTTATACAATCCTT
TGATTGGACCGTCATCCTTTCGAATATAAGATTTTGTTAAGAATATTTTAGACAGAGATCTACTTTATAT
TTAATATCTAGATATTACATAATTTCCTCTCTAATAAAATATCATTAATAAAATAAAAATGAAGCGATTT
GATTTTGTGTTGTCAACTTAGTTTGCCGCTATGCCTCTTGGGTAATGCTATTATTGAATCGAAGGGCTTT
ATTATATTACCCTTTAGCTTATTCTGAGGTTTCTGTGGCGTCCGCGGTGGAGCTCCAGCTTTTGTTCCCT
TTAGTGAGGGTTAATTGCGCGCTTGGCGTAATCATGGTCATAGCTGTTTCCTGTGTGAAATTGTTATCCG
CTCACAATTCCACACAACATACGAGCCGGAAGCATAAAGTGTAAAGCCTGGGGTGCCTAATGAGTGAGCT
AACTCACATTAATTGCGTTGCGCTCACTGCCCGCTTTCCAGTCGGGAAACCTGTCGTGCCAGCTGCATTA
ATGAATCGGCCAACGCGCGGGGAGAGGCGGTTTGCGTATTGGGCGCTCTTCCGCTTCCTCGCTCACTGAC
TCGCTGCGCTCGGTCGTTCGGCTGCGGCGAGCGGTATCAGCTCACTCAAAGGCGGTAATACGGTTATCCA
CAGAATCAGGGGATAACGCAGGAAAGAACATGTGAGCAAAAGGCCAGCAAAAGGCCAGGAACCGTAAAAA
GGCCGCGTTGCTGGCGTTTTTCCATAGGCTCCGCCCCCCTGACGAGCATCACAAAAATCGACGCTCAAGT
CAGAGGTGGCGAAACCCGACAGGACTATAAAGATACCAGGCGTTTCCCCCTGGAAGCTCCCTCGTGCGCT
CTCCTGTTCCGACCCTGCCGCTTACCGGATACCTGTCCGCCTTTCTCCCTTCGGGAAGCGTGGCGCTTTC
TCATAGCTCACGCTGTAGGTATCTCAGTTCGGTGTAGGTCGTTCGCTCCAAGCTGGGCTGTGTGCACGAA
CCCCCCGTTCAGCCCGACCGCTGCGCCTTATCCGGTAACTATCGTCTTGAGTCCAACCCGGTAAGACACG
ACTTATCGCCACTGGCAGCAGCCACTGGTAACAGGATTAGCAGAGCGAGGTATGTAGGCGGTGCTACAGA
GTTCTTGAAGTGGTGGCCTAACTACGGCTACACTAGAAGAACAGTATTTGGTATCTGCGCTCTGCTGAAG
CCAGTTACCTTCGGAAAAAGAGTTGGTAGCTCTTGATCCGGCAAACAAACCACCGCTGGTAGCGGTGGTT
TTTTTGTTTGCAAGCAGCAGATTACGCGCAGAAAAAAAGGATCTCAAGAAGATCCTTTGATCTTTTCTAC
GGGGTCTGACGCTCAGTGGAACGAAAACTCACGTTAAGGGATTTTGGTCATGAGATTATCAAAAAGGATC
TTCACCTAGATCCTTTTAAATTAAAAATGAAGTTTTAAATCAATCTAAAGTATATATGAGTAAACTTGGT
CTGACAGTTACCAATGCTTAATCAGTGAGGCACCTATCTCAGCGATCTGTCTATTTCGTTCATCCATAGT
TGCCTGACTCCCCGTCGTGTAGATAACTACGATACGGGAGGGCTTACCATCTGGCCCCAGTGCTGCAATG
ATACCGCGAGACCCACGCTCACCGGCTCCAGATTTATCAGCAATAAACCAGCCAGCCGGAAGGGCCGAGC
GCAGAAGTGGTCCTGCAACTTTATCCGCCTCCATCCAGTCTATTAATTGTTGCCGGGAAGCTAGAGTAAG
TAGTTCGCCAGTTAATAGTTTGCGCAACGTTGTTGCCATTGCTACAGGCATCGTGGTGTCACGCTCGTCG
TTTGGTATGGCTTCATTCAGCTCCGGTTCCCAACGATCAAGGCGAGTTACATGATCCCCCATGTTGTGCA
AAAAAGCGGTTAGCTCCTTCGGTCCTCCGATCGTTGTCAGAAGTAAGTTGGCCGCAGTGTTATCACTCAT
GGTTATGGCAGCACTGCATAATTCTCTTACTGTCATGCCATCCGTAAGATGCTTTTCTGTGACTGGTGAG
TACTCAACCAAGTCATTCTGAGAATAGTGTATGCGGCGACCGAGTTGCTCTTGCCCGGCGTCAATACGGG
ATAATACCGCGCCACATAGCAGAACTTTAAAAGTGCTCATCATTGGAAAACGTTCTTCGGGGCGAAAACT
CTCAAGGATCTTACCGCTGTTGAGATCCAGTTCGATGTAACCCACTCGTGCACCCAACTGATCTTCAGCA
TCTTTTACTTTCACCAGCGTTTCTGGGTGAGCAAAAACAGGAAGGCAAAATGCCGCAAAAAAGGGAATAA
GGGCGACACGGAAATGTTGAATACTCATACTCTTCCTTTTTCAATATTATTGAAGCATTTATCAGGGTTA
TTGTCTCATGAGCGGATACATATTTGAATGTATTTAGAAAAATAAACAAATAGGGGTTCCGCGCACATTT
CCCCGAAAAGTGCCACCTGAACGAAGCATCTGTGCTTCATTTTGTAGAACAAAAATGCAACGCGAGAGCG
CTAATTTTTCAAACAAAGAATCTGAGCTGCATTTTTACAGAACAGAAATGCAACGCGAAAGCGCTATTTT
ACCAACGAAGAATCTGTGCTTCATTTTTGTAAAACAAAAATGCAACGCGAGAGCGCTAATTTTTCAAACA
AAGAATCTGAGCTGCATTTTTACAGAACAGAAATGCAACGCGAGAGCGCTATTTTACCAACAAAGAATCT
ATACTTCTTTTTTGTTCTACAAAAATGCATCCCGAGAGCGCTATTTTTCTAACAAAGCATCTTAGATTAC
TTTTTTTCTCCTTTGTGCGCTCTATAATGCAGTCTCTTGATAACTTTTTGCACTGTAGGTCCGTTAAGGT
TAGAAGAAGGCTACTTTGGTGTCTATTTTCTCTTCCATAAAAAAAGCCTGACTCCACTTCCCGCGTTTAC
TGATTACTAGCGAAGCTGCGGGTGCATTTTTTCAAGATAAAGGCATCCCCGATTATATTCTATACCGATG
TGGATTGCGCATACTTTGTGAACAGAAAGTGATAGCGTTGATGATTCTTCATTGGTCAGAAAATTATGAA
CGGTTTCTTCTATTTTGTCTCTATATACTACGTATAGGAAATGTTTACATTTTCGTATTGTTTTCGATTC
ACTCTATGAATAGTTCTTACTACAATTTTTTTGTCTAAAGAGTAATACTAGAGATAAACATAAAAAATGT
AGAGGTCGAGTTTAGATGCAAGTTCAAGGAGCGAAAGGTGGATGGGTAGGTTATATAGGGATATAGCACA
GAGATATATAGCAAAGAGATACTTTTGAGCAATGTTTGTGGAAGCGGTATTCGCAATATTTTAGTAGCTC
GTTACAGTCCGGTGCGTTTTTGGTTTTTTGAAAGTGCGTCTTCAGAGCGCTTTTGGTTTTCAAAAGCGCT
CTGAAGTTCCTATACTTTCTAGAGAATAGGAACTTCGGAATAGGAACTTCAAAGCGTTTCCGAAAACGAG
CGCTTCCGAAAATGCAACGCGAGCTGCGCACATACAGCTCACTGTTCACGTCGCACCTATATCTGCGTGT
TGCCTGTATATATATATACATGAGAAGAACGGCATAGTGCGTGTTTATGCTTAAATGCGTACTTATATGC
GTCTATTTATGTAGGATGAAAGGTAGTCTAGTACCTCCTGTGATATTATCCCATTCCATGCGGGGTATCG
TATGCTTCCTTCAGCACTACCCTTTAGCTGTTCTATATGCTGCCACTCCTCAATTGGATTAGTCTCATCC
TTCAATGCTATCATTTCCTTTGATATTGGATCATACTAAGAAACCATTATTATCATGACATTAACCTATA
AAAATAGGCGTATCACGAGGCCCTTTCGTCTCGCGCGTTTCGGTGATGACGGTGAAAACCTCTGACACAT
GCAGCTCCCGGAGACGGTCACAGCTTGTCTGTAAGCGGATGCCGGGAGCAGACAAGCCCGTCAGGGCGCG
TCAGCGGGTGTTGGCGGGTGTCGGGGCTGGCTTAACTATGCGGCATCAGAGCAGATTGTACTGAGAGTGC
ACCATATCGACTACGTCGTTAAGGCCGTTTCTGACAGAGTAAAATTCTTGAGGGAACTTTCACCATTATG
GGAAATGGTTCAAGAAGGTATTGACTTAAACTCCATCAAATGGTCAGGTCATTGAGTGTTTTTTATTTGT
TGTATTTTTTTTTTTTTAGAGAAAATCCTCCAATATATAAATTAGGAATCATAGTTTCATGATTTTCTGT
TACACCTAACTTTTTGTGTGGTGCCCTCCTCCTTGTCAATATTAATGTTAAAGTGCAATTCTTTTTCCTT
ATCACGTTGAGCCATTAGTATCAATTTGCTTACCTGTATTCCTTTACATCCTCCTTTTTCTCCTTCTTGA
TAAATGTATGTAGATTGCGTATATAGTTTCGTCTACCCTATGAACATATTCCATTTTGTAATTTCGTGTC
GTTTCTATTATGAATTTCATTTATAAAGTTTATGTACAAATATCATAAAAAAAGAGAATCTTTTTAAGCA
AGGATTTTCTTAACTTCTTCGGCGACAGCATCACCGACTTCGGTGGTACTGTTGGAACCACCTAAATCAC
CAGTTCTGATACCTGCATCCAAAACCTTTTTAACTGCATCTTCAATGGCCTTACCTTCTTCAGGCAAGTT
CAATGACAATTTCAACATCATTGCAGCAGACAAGATAGTGGCGATAGGGTTGACCTTATTCTTTGGCAAA
TCTGGAGCAGAACCGTGGCATGGTTCGTACAAACCAAATGCGGTGTTCTTGTCTGGCAAAGAGGCCAAGG
ACGCAGATGGCAACAAACCCAAGGAACCTGGGATAACGGAGGCTTCATCGGAGATGATATCACCAAACAT
GTTGCTGGTGATTATAATACCATTTAGGTGGGTTGGGTTCTTAACTAGGATCATGGCGGCAGAATCAATC
AATTGATGTTGAACCTTCAATGTAGGGAATTCGTTCTTGATGGTTTCCTCCACAGTTTTTCTCCATAATC
TTGAAGAGGCCAAAACATTAGCTTTATCCAAGGACCAAATAGGCAATGGTGGCTCATGTTGTAGGGCCAT
GAAAGCGGCCATTCTTGTGATTCTTTGCACTTCTGGAACGGTGTATTGTTCACTATCCCAAGCGACACCA
TCACCATCGTCTTCCTTTCTCTTACCAAAGTAAATACCTCCCACTAATTCTCTGACAACAACGAAGTCAG
TACCTTTAGCAAATTGTGGCTTGATTGGAGATAAGTCTAAAAGAGAGTCGGATGCAAAGTTACATGGTCT
TAAGTTGGCGTACAATTGAAGTTCTTTACGGATTTTTAGTAAACCTTGTTCAGGTCTAACACTACCGGTA
CCCCATTTAGGACCACCCACAGCACCTAACAAAACGGCATCAGCCTTCTTGGAGGCTTCCAGCGCCTCAT
CTGGAAGTGGAACACCTGTAGCATCGATAGCAGCACCACCAATTAAATGATTTTCGAAATCGAACTTGAC
ATTGGAACGAACATCAGAAATAGCTTTAAGAACCTTAATGGCTTCGGCTGTGATTTCTTGACCAACGTGG
TCACCTGGCAAAACGACGATCTTCTTAGGGGCAGACATTAGAATGGTATATCCTTGAAATATATATATAT
ATATTGCTGAAATGTAAAAGGTAAGAAAAGTTAGAAAGTAAGACGATTGCTAACCACCTATTGGAAAAAA
CAATAGGTCCTTAAATAATATTGTCAACTTCAAGTATTGTGATGCAAGCATTTAGTCATGAACGCTTCTC
TATTCTATATGAAAAGCCGGTTCCGGCGCTCTCACCTTTCCTTTTTCTCCCAATTTTTCAGTTGAAAAAG
GTATATGCGTCAGGCGACCTCTGAAATTAACAAAAAATTTCCAGTCATCGAATTTGATTCTGTGCGATAG
CGCCCCTGTGTGTTCTCGTTATGTTGAGGAAAAAAATAATGGTTGCTAAGAGATTCGAACTCTTGCATCT
TACGATACCTGAGTATTCCCACAGTTAACTGCGGTCAAGATATTTCTTGAATCAGGCGCCTTAGACCGCT
CGGCCAAACAACCAATTACTTGTTGAGAAATAGAGTATAATTATCCTATAAATATAACGTTTTTGAACAC
ACATGAACAAGGAAGTACAGGACAATTGATTTTGAAGAGAATGTGGATTTTGATGTAATTGTTGGGATTC
CATTTTTAATAAGGCAATAATATTAGGTATGTAGATATACTAGAAGTTCTCCTCGACCGGTCGATATGCG
GTGTGAAATACCGCACAGATGCGTAAGGAGAAAATACCGCATCAGGAAATTGTAAGCGTTAATATTTTGT
TAAAATTCGCGTTAAATTTTTGTTAAATCAGCTCATTTTTTAACCAATAGGCCGAAATCGGCAAAATCCC
TTATAAATCAAAAGAATAGACCGAGATAGGGT
[37 nt withheld, positions 11023-11059]
AAAGAACGTGGACTCCAACGTCAAAGG
[49 nt withheld, positions 11087-11135]
T
[91 nt withheld, positions 11137-11227]
G
[124 nt withheld, positions 11229-11352]
CCATTCGCCATTCAGGCTGCGCAACTGTTGGGAAGGGCGATCGGTGCGGGCCTCTTCGCTATTACGCCAG
CTGGCGAAAGGGGGATGTGCTGCAAGGCGATTAAGTTGGGTAACGCCAGGGTTTTCCCAGTCACGACGTT
GTAAAACGACGGCCAGTGAGCG
